LOCUS       pAH36_Pmyo_2_cGA 4246 bp ds-DNA circular 21-JAN-2018
DEFINITION  .
ACCESSION
VERSION
SOURCE      .
  ORGANISM  .
COMMENT     pAH36 Pmyo-2::NLS::gp41-1-C-intein::cGAL(AD)::let-858 3'UTR
COMMENT     sequence made by Han
COMMENT     confirmed by sequencing with oHW10f and oHW233r, Laragen# 125489, at
            20160928
COMMENT
COMMENT     ApEinfo:methylated:1
FEATURES             Location/Qualifiers
     primer_bind     4101..4121
                     /label=M13-rev
                     /ApEinfo_fwdcolor=cyan
                     /ApEinfo_revcolor=green
                     /ApEinfo_graphicformat=arrow_data {{0 1 2 0 0 -1} {} 0}
     width           5
     offset          0
     misc_signal     1103..1126
                     /label=NLS
                     /ApEinfo_fwdcolor=#ff80ff
                     /ApEinfo_revcolor=#66ffcc
                     /ApEinfo_graphicformat=arrow_data {{0 1 2 0 0 -1} {} 0}
     width           5
     offset          0
     CDS             1304..1336
                     /label=VP16 domain
                     /ApEinfo_fwdcolor=#00ff80
                     /ApEinfo_revcolor=#00ff80
                     /ApEinfo_graphicformat=arrow_data {{0 1 2 0 0 -1} {} 0}
     width           5
     offset          0
     CDS             1343..1375
                     /label=VP16 domain(1)
                     /ApEinfo_label=VP16 domain
                     /ApEinfo_fwdcolor=#00ff80
                     /ApEinfo_revcolor=#00ff80
                     /ApEinfo_graphicformat=arrow_data {{0 1 2 0 0 -1} {} 0}
     width           5
     offset          0
     rep_origin      3051..3733
                     /label=ColE1 origin
                     /ApEinfo_fwdcolor=gray50
                     /ApEinfo_revcolor=gray50
                     /ApEinfo_graphicformat=arrow_data {{0 1 2 0 0 -1} {} 0}
     width           5
     offset          0
     misc_feature    37..64
                     /label=p.myo2F2 primer
                     /ApEinfo_fwdcolor=#ff8040
                     /ApEinfo_revcolor=#ff8040
                     /ApEinfo_graphicformat=arrow_data {{0 1 2 0 0 -1} {} 0}
     width           5
     offset          0
     CDS             1382..1414
                     /label=VP16 domain(2)
                     /ApEinfo_label=VP16 domain
                     /ApEinfo_fwdcolor=#00ff80
                     /ApEinfo_revcolor=#00ff80
                     /ApEinfo_graphicformat=arrow_data {{0 1 2 0 0 -1} {} 0}
     width           5
     offset          0
     misc_feature    976..998
                     /label=p.myo2R2 primer
                     /ApEinfo_fwdcolor=#004080
                     /ApEinfo_revcolor=#004080
                     /ApEinfo_graphicformat=arrow_data {{0 1 2 0 0 -1} {} 0}
     width           5
     offset          0
     CDS             1421..1453
                     /label=VP16 domain(3)
                     /ApEinfo_label=VP16 domain
                     /ApEinfo_fwdcolor=#00ff80
                     /ApEinfo_revcolor=#00ff80
                     /ApEinfo_graphicformat=arrow_data {{0 1 2 0 0 -1} {} 0}
     width           5
     offset          0
     misc_feature    37..998
                     /label=pMyo-2
                     /ApEinfo_fwdcolor=#8000ff
                     /ApEinfo_revcolor=green
                     /ApEinfo_graphicformat=arrow_data {{0 1 2 0 0 -1} {} 0}
     width           5
     offset          0
     misc_binding    4073..4095
                     /label=LacO
                     /ApEinfo_fwdcolor=#6495ed
                     /ApEinfo_revcolor=#6495ed
                     /ApEinfo_graphicformat=arrow_data {{0 1 2 0 0 -1} {} 0}
     width           5
     offset          0
     CDS             2294..2953
                     /label=AmpR
                     /ApEinfo_fwdcolor=yellow
                     /ApEinfo_revcolor=yellow
                     /ApEinfo_graphicformat=arrow_data {{0 1 2 0 0 -1} {} 0}
     width           5
     offset          0
     CDS             1133..1246
                     /label=gp41 C-intein C elegans codon optimzed
                     /ApEinfo_fwdcolor=#408080
                     /ApEinfo_revcolor=#00ff80
                     /ApEinfo_graphicformat=arrow_data {{0 1 2 0 0 -1} {} 0}
     width           5
     offset          0
     3'UTR           1499..1931
                     /label=let-858 3UTR
                     /ApEinfo_fwdcolor=#bfddbb
                     /ApEinfo_revcolor=#bfddbb
                     /ApEinfo_graphicformat=arrow_data {{0 1 2 0 0 -1} {} 0}
     width           5
     offset          0
     CDS             1247..1258
                     /label=SSDV for intein splicing
                     /ApEinfo_fwdcolor=#800080
                     /ApEinfo_revcolor=#00ff80
                     /ApEinfo_graphicformat=arrow_data {{0 1 2 0 0 -1} {} 0}
     width           5
     offset          0
     promoter        join(4186..4246,1..2)
                     /label=decoy ORF
                     /ApEinfo_fwdcolor=#999999
                     /ApEinfo_revcolor=#999999
                     /ApEinfo_graphicformat=arrow_data {{0 1 2 0 0 -1} {} 0}
     width           5
     offset          0
     intron          4136..4185
                     /label=decoy intron
                     /ApEinfo_fwdcolor=#b3b3b3
                     /ApEinfo_revcolor=#b3b3b3
                     /ApEinfo_graphicformat=arrow_data {{0 1 2 0 0 -1} {} 0}
     width           5
     offset          0
ORIGIN
        1 AAGCTTgcat gcgcggccgc actgactgGG CCGGCCgtag tatcctttgc tttaaatgtc
       61 cataaaacta attttataat caataaaaca acgtttgtaa atcaactgag tttacaagta
      121 gagacattga gggatacttt cactatgcta aagtgataat cgaccaaata ataacttcac
      181 tttggtattt attcctgtct tataaatgtt atgtatgaat taaattcata tgcatatggc
      241 tcactctgac aatttttaat aatcttccag atcaatattg actaccgatg cgggtggtct
      301 tttgctttga attctgctga actttacacc ccgaacagca atgtgtgctt cagcctaaaa
      361 aaaagtaagt gtgttaatca gtgcccccga ttcttcattt tttgcccctc tctcccgttt
      421 cgtcggcaaa agaagagaaa ataaagataa gtctcaagat aggttggtaa tcgctaaagt
      481 ggttgtgtgg ataagagtag caaaatggca ggaagagcac tttgcgcgca cacactgtac
      541 tcattgttct ggataaaatt ctctcgttgt ttgccgtcgg atgtctgcct ctctgcattg
      601 agccggcttc ttcactatct ttagttaacc taaaatgccg tttcttttct cgtatcccca
      661 ctatcccgtt gaggttctct gctctcttcg ctccctaccg ccagcgagca actatccgtg
      721 ggggcgcctt gctcggaaga tgggggggaa gaaagaagat ttttgctatt tgcacttgag
      781 aaagagactt ttcctgcgtc gatggttaga gaacagtgtg cagacacttt tcagctacct
      841 agaattacaa ttggatatcc ccgcctccca atccacccac ccagggaaaa agaagggctc
      901 gccgaaaatc aaagttatct ccaggctcgc gcatcccacc gagcggttga cttctctcca
      961 ccacttttca ttttaaccct cgatcgtcag acacagaaGG CGCGCCtcta gaggatcccc
     1021 gggattggcc aaaggaccca aaggtatgtt tcgaatgata ctaacataac atagaacatt
     1081 ttcaggagga cccttgGCTA GGatgggccc taaaaagaag cgtaaaGCTA GCATGATGTT
     1141 GAAGAAGATT CTCAAAATTG AAGAACTGGA TGAGCGTGAG CTCATCGACA TCGAGGTCTC
     1201 CGGAAACCAC CTCTTCTACG CCAACGACAT CCTCACCCAC AACTCCTCCT CCGATGTACT
     1261 GCAGtctggt ggcggagggg ctCCTAGGGG TTCCGGACGG GCTGACGCAT TGGACGATTT
     1321 TGATCTGGAT ATGCTGGGAA GTGACGCCCT CGATGATTTT GACCTTGACA TGCTTGGTTC
     1381 GGATGCCCTT GATGACTTTG ACCTCGACAT GCTCGGCAGT GACGCCCTTG ATGATTTCGA
     1441 CCTGGACATG CTGATTAACT AAGGTACCGA ATTCGCTAGC CGGCCATACA AGTAATCCGG
     1501 ATGATCGACG CCaACGTCGT TGAATTTTCA AATTTTAAAT ACTGAATATT TGTTTTTTTT
     1561 CCTATTATTT ATTTATTCTC TTTGTGTTTT TTTTCTTGCT TTCTAAAAAA TTAATTCAAT
     1621 CCAAATCTAA acattttttt ttctctttcc gtctcccaat tcgtattccg ctcctctcat
     1681 ctgaacacaa tgtgcaagtt tatttatctt ctcgctttca tttcattagg acgtgggggg
     1741 aattggtgga agggggaaac acacaaaagg atgatggaaa tgaaataagg acacacaata
     1801 tgcaacaaca ttcaattcag aaatatggag gaaggtttaa aagaaaacat aaaaatatat
     1861 agaggaggaa ggaaaactag taaaaaataa gcaaagaaat taggcgaacg atgAGAATTG
     1921 TCCTCGCTTG GGCCCAAAAG GCCTTTTTTT TTTGGCGCCG ACGTCAGGTG GCACTTTTCG
     1981 GGGAAATGTG CGCGGAACCC CTATTTGTTT ATTTTTCTAA ATACATTCAA ATATGTATCC
     2041 GCTCATGAGA CAATAACCCT GATAAATGCT TCAATAATAT TGAAAAAGGA AGAGTATGAG
     2101 TATTCAACAT TTCCGTGTCG CCCTTATTCC CTTTTTTGCG GCATTTTGCC TTCCTGTTTT
     2161 TGCTCACCCA GAAACGCTGG TGAAAGTAAA AGATGCTGAA GATCAGTTGG GTGCACGAGT
     2221 GGGTTACATC GAACTGGATC TCAACAGCGG TAAGATCCTT GAGAGTTTTC GCCCCGAAGA
     2281 ACGTTTTCCA ATGATGAGCA CTTTTAAAGT TCTGCTATGT GGCGCGGTAT TATCCCGTAT
     2341 TGACGCCGGG CAAGAGCAAC TCGGTCGCCG CATACACTAT TCTCAGAATG ACTTGGTTGA
     2401 GTACTCACCA GTCACAGAAA AGCATCTTAC GGATGGCATG ACAGTAAGAG AATTATGCAG
     2461 TGCTGCCATA ACCATGAGTG ATAACACTGC GGCCAACTTA CTTCTGACAA CGATCGGAGG
     2521 ACCGAAGGAG CTAACCGCTT TTTTGCACAA CATGGGGGAT CATGTAACTC GCCTTGATCG
     2581 TTGGGAACCG GAGCTGAATG AAGCCATACC AAACGACGAG CGTGACACCA CGATGCCTGT
     2641 AGCAATGGCA ACAACGTTGC GCAAACTATT AACTGGCGAA CTACTTACTC TAGCTTCCCG
     2701 GCAACAATTA ATAGACTGGA TGGAGGCGGA TAAAGTTGCA GGACCACTTC TGCGCTCGGC
     2761 CCTTCCGGCT GGCTGGTTTA TTGCTGATAA ATCTGGAGCC GGTGAGCGTG GGTCTCGCGG
     2821 TATCATTGCA GCACTGGGGC CAGATGGTAA GCCCTCCCGT ATCGTAGTTA TCTACACGAC
     2881 GGGGAGTCAG GCAACTATGG ATGAACGAAA TAGACAGATC GCTGAGATAG GTGCCTCACT
     2941 GATTAAGCAT TGGTAACTGT CAGACCAAGT TTACTCATAT ATACTTTAGA TTGATTTAAA
     3001 ACTTCATTTT TAATTTAAAA GGATCTAGGT GAAGATCCTT TTTGATAATC TCATGACCAA
     3061 AATCCCTTAA CGTGAGTTTT CGTTCCACTG AGCGTCAGAC CCCGTAGAAA AGATCAAAGG
     3121 ATCTTCTTGA GATCCTTTTT TTCTGCGCGT AATCTGCTGC TTGCAAACAA AAAAACCACC
     3181 GCTACCAGCG GTGGTTTGTT TGCCGGATCA AGAGCTACCA ACTCTTTTTC CGAAGGTAAC
     3241 TGGCTTCAGC AGAGCGCAGA TACCAAATAC TGTCCTTCTA GTGTAGCCGT AGTTAGGCCA
     3301 CCACTTCAAG AACTCTGTAG CACCGCCTAC ATACCTCGCT CTGCTAATCC TGTTACCAGT
     3361 GGCTGCTGCC AGTGGCGATA AGTCGTGTCT TACCGGGTTG GACTCAAGAC GATAGTTACC
     3421 GGATAAGGCG CAGCGGTCGG GCTGAACGGG GGGTTCGTGC ACACAGCCCA GCTTGGAGCG
     3481 AACGACCTAC ACCGAACTGA GATACCTACA GCGTGAGCAT TGAGAAAGCG CCACGCTTCC
     3541 CGAAGGGAGA AAGGCGGACA GGTATCCGGT AAGCGGCAGG GTCGGAACAG GAGAGCGCAC
     3601 GAGGGAGCTT CCAGGGGGAA ACGCCTGGTA TCTTTATAGT CCTGTCGGGT TTCGCCACCT
     3661 CTGACTTGAG CGTCGATTTT TGTGATGCTC GTCAGGGGGG CGGAGCCTAT GGAAAAACGC
     3721 CAGCAACGCG GCCTTTTTAC GGTTCCTGGC CTTTTGCTGG CCTTTTGCTC ACATGTTCTT
     3781 TCCTGCGTTA TCCCCTGATT CTGTGGATAA CCGTATTACC GCCTTTGAGT GAGCTGATAC
     3841 CGCTCGCCGC AGCCGAACGA CCGAGCGCAG CGAGTCAGTG AGCGAGGAAG CGGAAGAGCG
     3901 CCCAATACGC AAACCGCCTC TCCCCGCGCG TTGGCCGATT CATTAATGCA GCTGGCACGA
     3961 CAGGTTTCCC GACTGGAAAG CGGGCAGTGA GCGCAACGCA ATTAATGTGA GTTAGCTCAC
     4021 TCATTAGGCA CCCCAGGCTT TACACTTTAT GCTTCCGGCT CGTATGTTGT GTGGAATTGT
     4081 GAGCGGATAA CAATTTCACA CAGGAAACAG CTATGACCAT GATTACGCCA AGCTgtaagt
     4141 ttaaacatga tcttactaac taactattct catttaaatt ttcagAGCTT AAAAATGGCT
     4201 GAAATCACTC ACAACGATGG ATACGCTAAC AACTTGGAAA TGAAAT
//
