>Addgene plasmid #107135 | pAH36 (Pmyo-2::cGAL-C::let-858 3'UTR) | addgene full sequence | sequence record 207275 | Addgene NGS Result
GTAGTATCCTTTGCTTTAAATGTCCATAAAACTAATTTTATAATCAATAAAACAACGTTTGTAAATCAAC
TGAGTTTACAAGTAGAGACATTGAGGGATACTTTCACTATGCTAAAGTGATAATCGACCAAATAATAACT
TCACTTTGGTATTTATTCCTGTCTTATAAATGTTATGTATGAATTAAATTCATATGCATATGGCTCACTC
TGACAATTTTTAATAATCTTCCAGATCAATATTGACTACCGATGCGGGTGGTCTTTTGCTTTGAATTCTG
CTGAACTTTACACCCCGAACAGCAATGTGTGCTTCAGCCTAAAAAAAAGTAAGTGTGTTAATCAGTGCCC
CCGATTCTTCATTTTTTGCCCCTCTCTCCCGTTTCGTCGGCAAAAGAAGAGAAAATAAAGATAAGTCTCA
AGATAGGTTGGTAATCGCTAAAGTGGTTGTGTGGATAAGAGTAGCAAAATGGCAGGAAGAGCACTTTGCG
CGCACACACTGTACTCATTGTTCTGGATAAAATTCTCTCGTTGTTTGCCGTCGGATGTCTGCCTCTCTGC
ATTGAGCCGGCTTCTTCACTATCTTTAGTTAACCTAAAATGCCGTTTCTTTTCTCGTATCCCCACTATCC
CGTTGAGGTTCTCTGCTCTCTTCGCTCCCTACCGCCAGCGAGCAACTATCCGTGGGGGCGCCTTGCTCGG
AAGATGGGGGGGAAGAAAGAAGATTTTTGCTATTTGCACTTGAGAAAGAGACTTTTCCTGCGTCGATGGT
TAGAGAACAGTGTGCAGACACTTTTCAGCTACCTAGAATTACAATTGGATATCCCCGCCTCCCAATCCAC
CCACCCAGGGAAAAAGAAGGGCTCGCCGAAAATCAAAGTTATCTCCAGGCTCGCGCATCCCACCGAGCGG
TTGACTTCTCTCCACCACTTTTCATTTTAACCCTCGATCGTCAGACACAGAAGGCGCGCCTCTAGAGGAT
CCCCGGGATTGGCCAAAGGACCCAAAGGTATGTTTCGAATGATACTAACATAACATAGAACATTTTCAGG
AGGACCCTTGGCTAGGATGGGCCCTAAAAAGAAGCGTAAAGCTAGCATGATGTTGAAGAAGATTCTCAAA
ATTGAAGAACTGGATGAGCGTGAGCTCATCGACATCGAGGTCTCCGGAAACCACCTCTTCTACGCCAACG
ACATCCTCACCCACAACTCCTCCTCCGATGTACTGCAGTCTGGTGGCGGAGGGGCTCCTAGGGGTTCCGG
ACGGGCTGACGCATTGGACGATTTTGATCTGGATATGCTGGGAAGTGACGCCCTCGATGATTTTGACCTT
GACATGCTTGGTTCGGATGCCCTTGATGACTTTGACCTCGACATGCTCGGCAGTGACGCCCTTGATGATT
TCGACCTGGACATGCTGATTAACTAAGGTACCGAATTCGCTAGCCGGCCATACAAGTAATCCGGATGATC
GACGCCAACGTCGTTGAATTTTCAAATTTTAAATACTGAATATTTGTTTTTTTTCCTATTATTTATTTAT
TCTCTTTGTGTTTTTTTTCTTGCTTTCTAAAAAATTAATTCAATCCAAATCTAAACATTTTTTTTTCTCT
TTCCGTCTCCCAATTCGTATTCCGCTCCTCTCATCTGAACACAATGTGCAAGTTTATTTATCTTCTCGCT
TTCATTTCATTAGGACGTGGGGGGAATTGGTGGAAGGGGGAAACACACAAAAGGATGATGGAAATGAAAT
AAGGACACACAATATGCAACAACATTCAATTCAGAAATATGGAGGAAGGTTTAAAAGAAAACATAAAAAT
ATATAGAGGAGGAAGGAAAACTAGTAAAAAATAAGCAAAGAAATTAGGCGAACGATGAGAATTGTCCTCG
CTTGGGCCCAAAAGGCCTTTTTTTTTTGGCGCCGACGTCAGGTGGCACTTTTCGGGGAAATGTGCGCGGA
ACCCCTATTTGTTTATTTTTCTAAATACATTCAAATATGTATCCGCTCATGAGACAATAACCCTGATAAA
TGCTTCAATAATATTGAAAAAGGAAGAGTATGAGTATTCAACATTTCCGTGTCGCCCTTATTCCCTTTTT
TGCGGCATTTTGCCTTCCTGTTTTTGCTCACCCAGAAACGCTGGTGAAAGTAAAAGATGCTGAAGATCAG
TTGGGTGCACGAGTGGGTTACATCGAACTGGATCTCAACAGCGGTAAGATCCTTGAGAGTTTTCGCCCCG
AAGAACGTTTTCCAATGATGAGCACTTTTAAAGTTCTGCTATGTGGCGCGGTATTATCCCGTATTGACGC
CGGGCAAGAGCAACTCGGTCGCCGCATACACTATTCTCAGAATGACTTGGTTGAGTACTCACCAGTCACA
GAAAAGCATCTTACGGATGGCATGACAGTAAGAGAATTATGCAGTGCTGCCATAACCATGAGTGATAACA
CTGCGGCCAACTTACTTCTGACAACGATCGGAGGACCGAAGGAGCTAACCGCTTTTTTGCACAACATGGG
GGATCATGTAACTCGCCTTGATCGTTGGGAACCGGAGCTGAATGAAGCCATACCAAACGACGAGCGTGAC
ACCACGATGCCTGTAGCAATGGCAACAACGTTGCGCAAACTATTAACTGGCGAACTACTTACTCTAGCTT
CCCGGCAACAATTAATAGACTGGATGGAGGCGGATAAAGTTGCAGGACCACTTCTGCGCTCGGCCCTTCC
GGCTGGCTGGTTTATTGCTGATAAATCTGGAGCCGGTGAGCGTGGGTCTCGCGGTATCATTGCAGCACTG
GGGCCAGATGGTAAGCCCTCCCGTATCGTAGTTATCTACACGACGGGGAGTCAGGCAACTATGGATGAAC
GAAATAGACAGATCGCTGAGATAGGTGCCTCACTGATTAAGCATTGGTAACTGTCAGACCAAGTTTACTC
ATATATACTTTAGATTGATTTAAAACTTCATTTTTAATTTAAAAGGATCTAGGTGAAGATCCTTTTTGAT
AATCTCATGACCAAAATCCCTTAACGTGAGTTTTCGTTCCACTGAGCGTCAGACCCCGTAGAAAAGATCA
AAGGATCTTCTTGAGATCCTTTTTTTCTGCGCGTAATCTGCTGCTTGCAAACAAAAAAACCACCGCTACC
AGCGGTGGTTTGTTTGCCGGATCAAGAGCTACCAACTCTTTTTCCGAAGGTAACTGGCTTCAGCAGAGCG
CAGATACCAAATACTGTTCTTCTAGTGTAGCCGTAGTTAGGCCACCACTTCAAGAACTCTGTAGCACCGC
CTACATACCTCGCTCTGCTAATCCTGTTACCAGTGGCTGCTGCCAGTGGCGATAAGTCGTGTCTTACCGG
GTTGGACTCAAGACGATAGTTACCGGATAAGGCGCAGCGGTCGGGCTGAACGGGGGGTTCGTGCACACAG
CCCAGCTTGGAGCGAACGACCTACACCGAACTGAGATACCTACAGCGTGAGCTATGAGAAAGCGCCACGC
TTCCCGAAGGGAGAAAGGCGGACAGGTATCCGGTAAGCGGCAGGGTCGGAACAGGAGAGCGCACGAGGGA
GCTTCCAGGGGGAAACGCCTGGTATCTTTATAGTCCTGTCGGGTTTCGCCACCTCTGACTTGAGCGTCGA
TTTTTGTGATGCTCGTCAGGGGGGCGGAGCCTATGGAAAAACGCCAGCAACGCGGCCTTTTTACGGTTCC
TGGCCTTTTGCTGGCCTTTTGCTCACATGTTCTTTCCTGCGTTATCCCCTGATTCTGTGGATAACCGTAT
TACCGCCTTTGAGTGAGCTGATACCGCTCGCCGCAGCCGAACGACCGAGCGCAGCGAGTCAGTGAGCGAG
GAAGCGGAAGAGCGCCCAATACGCAAACCGCCTCTCCCCGCGCGTTGGCCGATTCATTAATGCAGCTGGC
ACGACAGGTTTCCCGACTGGAAAGCGGGCAGTGAGCGCAACGCAATTAATGTGAGTTAGCTCACTCATTA
GGCACCCCAGGCTTTACACTTTATGCTTCCGGCTCGTATGTTGTGTGGAATTGTGAGCGGATAACAATTT
CACACAGGAAACAGCTATGACCATGATTACGCCAAGCTGTAAGTTTAAACATGATCTTACTAACTAACTA
TTCTCATTTAAATTTTCAGAGCTTAAAAATGGCTGAAATCACTCACAACGATGGATACGCTAACAACTTG
GAAATGAAATAAGCTTGCATGCGCGGCCGCACTGACTGGGCCGGCC
Features (pLannotate 1.2.2; 9 found; start..end, strand, type, name):
    970..987     -  misc_feature   MCS (fragment): pUC18/19 multiple cloning site
   1388..1404    +  CDS            VP96 (fragment): 6 tandem repeats of the minimal activation domain of herpes simplex virus VP16 (Cheng et al., 2013)
   1955..2059    +  promoter       AmpR promoter: bla
   2060..2920    +  CDS            AmpR: β-lactamase; bla; confers resistance to ampicillin, carbenicillin, and related antibiotics
   3091..3679    +  rep_origin     ori: high-copy-number ColE1/pMB1/pBR322/pUC origin of replication
   3862..3954    +  CDS            lacI (fragment): lac repressor; lacI; The lac repressor binds to the lac operator to inhibit transcription in E. coli. This inhibition can be relieved by adding lactose or isopropyl-β-D-thiogalactopyranoside (IPTG).
   3967..3988    +  protein_bind   CAP binding site: CAP binding activates transcription in the presence of cAMP. E. coli catabolite activator protein
   4003..4033    +  promoter       lac promoter: promoter for the E. coli lac operon
   4041..4057    +  protein_bind   lac operator: The lac repressor binds to the lac operator to inhibit transcription in E. coli. This inhibition can be relieved by adding lactose or isopropyl-β-D-thiogalactopyranoside (IPTG). lac repressor encoded by lacI
