[The description below was written by a language model from this plasmid's Addgene catalogue record, the feature table of its GenBank file and pLannotate feature annotations shown in this document.]
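Description:
pAH36 (Pmyo-2::cGAL-C::let-858 3'UTR) is a 4.2 kb worm expression plasmid built on the pHW393 backbone. It serves as one half of the split cGAL bipartite system for intersectional transgene control in Caenorhabditis elegans. In E. coli it is maintained as a high-copy plasmid through a ColE1/pUC-type origin and selected with ampicillin via the β-lactamase gene and its own promoter. Remnants of a pUC-style lac region (CAP site, lac promoter and operator, an M13 reverse primer site) sit upstream of the worm cassette. They are followed by elements the depositor labelled as a decoy intron and decoy ORF; the record does not explain what these do.

The expression cassette is driven by an approximately 1 kb C. elegans myo-2 promoter, generally used to direct expression in pharyngeal muscle. It encodes the "cGAL-C" fusion: a nuclear localization signal, the C. elegans codon-optimized C-terminal fragment of the gp41-1 split intein, a short SSDV extein junction included to support splicing, and the cGAL activation domain, annotated as four tandem minimal VP16 activation repeats. Transcripts are terminated and processed by the let-858 3'UTR. On its own this fragment carries an activation domain but, according to the annotations, no DNA-binding domain. The split cGAL design relies on co-expression of a complementary N-terminal half in the same cell, where intein-mediated protein trans-splicing reconstitutes a functional activator that can switch on UAS-controlled effector genes. Placing the two halves under different promoters restricts effector expression to cells where both promoters are active, with this plasmid supplying the myo-2-restricted component.
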