Addgene plasmid #107135: pAH36 (Pmyo-2::cGAL-C::let-858 3'UTR)
Purpose: cGAL-C driver under the control of C. elegans myo-2 promoter
Depositing lab: Paul Sternberg. Depositing organization: California Institute of Technology. Publication: Split cGAL, an intersectional strategy using a split intein for refined spatiotemporal transgene control in Caenorhabditiselegans. Wang H, Liu J, Yuet KP, Hill AJ, Sternberg PW. Proc Natl Acad Sci U S A. 2018 Mar 26. pii: 1720063115. doi: 10.1073/pnas.1720063115. PubMed 29581308.
Backbone
  Vector backbone: pHW393
  Vector type: Worm Expression
Growth in bacteria
  Bacterial resistance: Ampicillin, 100 μg/mL
  Growth temperature: 37°C
  Growth strain: DH5alpha
  Copy number: High Copy
Gene/Insert
  Gene/Insert name: NLS::gp41-1-C-intein::cGAL(AD) (alt name: cGAL-C)
  Promoter: C. elegans myo-2 promoter
  Cloning method: Unknown
  Sequencing primers: 5′ oHW10f, TGAGCGGATAACAATTTCAC; 3′ oHW233r, cgaattgggagacggaaagag
Terms and licenses: Academic/Nonprofit Terms; Industry Terms: Not Available to Industry
How to cite: pAH36 (Pmyo-2::cGAL-C::let-858 3'UTR) was a gift from Paul Sternberg (Addgene plasmid # 107135 ; http://n2t.net/addgene:107135 ; RRID:Addgene_107135)
